Addgene plasmid #31877: pTight-hMYT1L-N174
Depositing lab: Jerry Crabtree. Depositing organization: Stanford University. Publication: MicroRNA-mediated conversion of human fibroblasts to neurons. Yoo AS, Sun AX, Li L, Shcheglovitov A, Portmann T, Li Y, Lee-Messer C, Dolmetsch RE, Tsien RW, Crabtree GR. Nature. 2011 Jul 13. doi: 10.1038/nature10323. PubMed 21753754.
Backbone
  Vector backbone: pTight-N174
  Backbone manufacturer: home made/Crabtree lab
  Backbone size w/o insert (bp): 7998
  Vector type: Lentiviral
  Selectable markers: Neomycin (select with G418)
Growth in bacteria
  Bacterial resistance: Ampicillin, 100 μg/mL
  Growth temperature: 37°C
  Growth strain: Stbl3
  Copy number: High Copy
Gene/Insert
  Gene/Insert name: myelin transcription factor 1-like (alt name: MYT1L)
  Species: H. sapiens (human)
  Insert size (bp): 3555
  Entrez Gene: MYT1L (a.k.a. MRD39, NZF1, ZC2H2C2, ZC2HC4B, myT1-L)
  Cloning method: Ligation Independent Cloning
  Sequencing primers: 5′ atgtcgaggtaggcgtgtac; 3′ gtggatgtggaatgtgtgcga
Terms and licenses: Academic/Nonprofit Terms; Industry Terms: Not Available to Industry
How to cite: pTight-hMYT1L-N174 was a gift from Jerry Crabtree (Addgene plasmid # 31877 ; http://n2t.net/addgene:31877 ; RRID:Addgene_31877)
