[The description below was written by a language model from this plasmid's Addgene catalogue record.]
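Description:
pTight-hMYT1L-N174 is a lentiviral transfer plasmid carrying the human myelin transcription factor 1-like gene (MYT1L, also known as NZF1 or myT1-L) as an insert of about 3.6 kb. It was built by ligation-independent cloning into pTight-N174, a laboratory-made backbone of roughly 8 kb. In bacteria the plasmid is maintained at high copy under ampicillin selection. The recommended host is Stbl3, a recombination-deficient strain commonly used to keep the repeated long terminal repeats of lentiviral vectors stable. Transduced mammalian cells can be selected with G418 through a neomycin resistance marker.

The record does not explicitly state the promoter and no feature table is provided. The "pTight" name suggests a tetracycline-responsive Tight-type promoter, which would make MYT1L expression doxycycline-inducible in cells that also supply a tetracycline transactivator, but this should be confirmed against the full sequence. The record also lists no epitope tags, reporters or specific viral elements. As with other lentiviral transfer vectors, packaging functions would have to be provided in trans to produce particles that integrate the cassette into target cells.

MYT1L is a neural zinc-finger transcription factor. The associated publication concerns microRNA-mediated conversion of human fibroblasts to neurons, so the construct's likely use is stable, selectable delivery of MYT1L to human fibroblasts as one of the factors in neuronal reprogramming experiments.
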