>Addgene plasmid #31877 | pTight-hMYT1L-N174 | addgene partial sequence | sequence record 37407 | LNCX 5'-AGCTCGTTTAGTGAACCGTCAGATC-3'
GCGGCCGCGCCGGCTCTAGATCGCGAACGCGTGAATTCACCATGGAGGTGGACACCGAGGAGAAGCGGCA
TCGCACGCGGTCCAAAGGGGTTCGAGTTCCCGTGGAACCAGCCATACAAGAGCTGTTCAGCTGTCCCACC
CCTGGCTGTGACGGCAGTGGTCATGTCAGTGGCAAATATGCAAGACACAGAAGTGTATATGGTTGTCCCT
TGGCGAAAAAAAGAAAAACACAAGATAAACAGCCCCAGGAACCTGCTCCTAAACGAAAGCCATTTGCCGT
GAAAGCAGACAGCTCCTCAGTGGATGAGTGTGACGACAGTGATGGGACTGAGGACATGGATGAGAAGGAG
GAGGATGAGGGGGAGGAGTACTCCGAGGACAATGACGAGCCAGGGGATGAGGACGAGGAGGACGAGGAGG
GGGACCGGGAGGAGGAGGAGGAGATCGAGGAGGAGGATGAGGACGATGACGAGGATGGAGAAGATGTGGA
GGATGAAGAAGAGGAAGAGGAGGAGGAGGAGGAGGAGGAAGAGGAAGAAGAAAACGAAGACCATCAAATG
AATTGTCACAATACTCGAATAATGCAAGACACAGAAAAGGATGATAACAATAATGACGAATATGACAATT
ACGATGAACTGGTGGCCAAGTCATTGTTAAACCTCGGCAAAATCGCTGAGGATGCAGCCTACCGGGCCAG
GACTGAGTCAGAAATGAACAGCAATACCTCCAATAGTCTGGAAGACGATAGTGACAAAAACGAAAACCTG
GGTCGGAAAAGTGAGTTGAGTTTAGACTTAGACAGTGATGTTGTTAGAGAAACAGTGGACTCCCTTAAAC
TATTAGCCCAAGGACACGGTGTTGTGCTCTCAGAAAACATGAATGACAGAAATTATGCAC
