LOCUS       Exported 11591 bp ds-DNA circular SYN 12-MAY-2021
DEFINITION  synthetic circular DNA
ACCESSION   .
VERSION     .
KEYWORDS    pTight-hMYT1L-N174
SOURCE      synthetic DNA construct
  ORGANISM  synthetic DNA construct
REFERENCE   1 (bases 1 to 11591)
  AUTHORS   Yoo AS, Sun AX, Li L, Shcheglovitov A, Portmann T, Li Y, Lee-Messer
            C, Dolmetsch RE, Tsien RW, Crabtree GR
  TITLE     MicroRNA-mediated conversion of human fibroblasts to neurons.
  JOURNAL   Nature. 2011 Jul 13. doi: 10.1038/nature10323.
  PUBMED    21753754
REFERENCE   2 (bases 1 to 11591)
  AUTHORS   .
  TITLE     Direct Submission
  JOURNAL   Exported May 12, 2021 from SnapGene Server 1.1.58
            http://www.snapgene.com
FEATURES             Location/Qualifiers
     source          1..11591
                     /organism="synthetic DNA construct"
                     /mol_type="other DNA"
     LTR             1..634
                     /label=3' LTR
                     /note="3' long terminal repeat (LTR) from HIV-1"
     misc_feature    681..806
                     /label=HIV-1 Psi
                     /note="packaging signal of human immunodeficiency virus
                     type 1"
     misc_feature    1303..1536
                     /label=RRE
                     /note="The Rev response element (RRE) of HIV-1 allows for
                     Rev-dependent mRNA export from the nucleus to the
                     cytoplasm."
     CDS             1721..1765
                     /codon_start=1
                     /product="antigenic peptide corresponding to amino acids
                     655 to 669 of the HIV envelope protein gp41 (Lutje Hulsik
                     et al., 2013)"
                     /label=gp41 peptide
                     /note="recognized by the 2H10 single-chain llama nanobody"
                     /translation="KNEQELLELDKWASL"
     misc_feature    2028..2143
                     /label=cPPT/CTS
                     /note="central polypurine tract and central termination
                     sequence of HIV-1 (lacking the first T)"
     promoter        2235..2549
                     /label=tight TRE promoter
                     /note="Tet-responsive promoter PTight, consisting of seven
                     tet operator sequences followed by the minimal CMV
                     promoter"
     protein_bind    2243..2261
                     /gene="tetO"
                     /label=tet operator
                     /bound_moiety="tetracycline repressor TetR"
                     /note="bacterial operator O2 for the tetR and tetA genes"
     protein_bind    2279..2297
                     /gene="tetO"
                     /label=tet operator
                     /bound_moiety="tetracycline repressor TetR"
                     /note="bacterial operator O2 for the tetR and tetA genes"
     protein_bind    2314..2332
                     /gene="tetO"
                     /label=tet operator
                     /bound_moiety="tetracycline repressor TetR"
                     /note="bacterial operator O2 for the tetR and tetA genes"
     protein_bind    2350..2368
                     /gene="tetO"
                     /label=tet operator
                     /bound_moiety="tetracycline repressor TetR"
                     /note="bacterial operator O2 for the tetR and tetA genes"
     protein_bind    2386..2404
                     /gene="tetO"
                     /label=tet operator
                     /bound_moiety="tetracycline repressor TetR"
                     /note="bacterial operator O2 for the tetR and tetA genes"
     protein_bind    2421..2439
                     /gene="tetO"
                     /label=tet operator
                     /bound_moiety="tetracycline repressor TetR"
                     /note="bacterial operator O2 for the tetR and tetA genes"
     protein_bind    2457..2475
                     /gene="tetO"
                     /label=tet operator
                     /bound_moiety="tetracycline repressor TetR"
                     /note="bacterial operator O2 for the tetR and tetA genes"
     primer_bind     2522..2546
                     /label=LNCX
                     /note="Human CMV promoter, forward primer"
     promoter        6169..6668
                     /label=PGK promoter
                     /note="mouse phosphoglycerate kinase 1 promoter"
     primer_bind     complement(6204..6227)
                     /label=MSCV-rev
                     /note="Murine stem cell virus, reverse primer"
     primer_bind     6601..6620
                     /label=mPGK-F
                     /note="Mouse PGK promoter, forward primer"
     CDS             6695..7489
                     /codon_start=1
                     /gene="aph(3')-II (or nptII)"
                     /product="aminoglycoside phosphotransferase from Tn5"
                     /label=NeoR/KanR
                     /note="confers resistance to neomycin, kanamycin, and G418
                     (Geneticin(R))"
                     /translation="MIEQDGLHAGSPAAWVERLFGYDWAQQTIGCSDAAVFRLSAQGRP
                     VLFVKTDLSGALNELQDEAARLSWLATTGVPCAAVLDVVTEAGRDWLLLGEVPGQDLLS
                     SHLAPAEKVSIMADAMRRLHTLDPATCPFDHQAKHRIERARTRMEAGLVDQDDLDEEHQ
                     GLAPAELFARLKASMPDGEDLVVTHGDACLPNIMVENGRFSGFIDCGRLGVADRYQDIA
                     LATRDIAEELGGEWADRFLVLYGIAAPDSQRIAFYRLLDEFF"
     primer_bind     complement(6749..6768)
                     /label=Neo-R
                     /note="Neomycin resistance gene, reverse primer"
     primer_bind     7359..7378
                     /label=Neo-F
                     /note="Neomycin resistance gene, forward primer"
     misc_feature    7513..8101
                     /label=WPRE
                     /note="woodchuck hepatitis virus posttranscriptional
                     regulatory element"
     primer_bind     complement(7566..7586)
                     /label=WPRE-R
                     /note="WPRE, reverse primer"
     CDS             complement(7984..7995)
                     /codon_start=1
                     /product="Factor Xa recognition and cleavage site"
                     /label=Factor Xa site
                     /translation="IEGR"
     LTR             8309..8942
                     /label=3' LTR
                     /note="3' long terminal repeat (LTR) from HIV-1"
     primer_bind     complement(9071..9087)
                     /label=M13 rev
                     /note="common sequencing primer, one of multiple similar
                     variants"
     primer_bind     complement(9071..9087)
                     /label=M13 Reverse
                     /note="In lacZ gene. Also called M13-rev"
     primer_bind     complement(9084..9106)
                     /label=M13/pUC Reverse
                     /note="In lacZ gene"
     protein_bind    9095..9111
                     /label=lac operator
                     /bound_moiety="lac repressor encoded by lacI"
                     /note="The lac repressor binds to the lac operator to
                     inhibit transcription in E. coli. This inhibition can be
                     relieved by adding lactose or
                     isopropyl-beta-D-thiogalactopyranoside (IPTG)."
     promoter        complement(9119..9149)
                     /label=lac promoter
                     /note="promoter for the E. coli lac operon"
     protein_bind    9164..9185
                     /label=CAP binding site
                     /bound_moiety="E. coli catabolite activator protein"
                     /note="CAP binding activates transcription in the presence
                     of cAMP."
     primer_bind     complement(9302..9319)
                     /label=L4440
                     /note="L4440 vector, forward primer"
     rep_origin      complement(9473..10058)
                     /direction=LEFT
                     /label=ori
                     /note="high-copy-number ColE1/pMB1/pBR322/pUC origin of
                     replication"
     primer_bind     complement(9553..9572)
                     /label=pBR322ori-F
                     /note="pBR322 origin, forward primer"
     CDS             complement(10229..11089)
                     /codon_start=1
                     /gene="bla"
                     /product="beta-lactamase"
                     /label=AmpR
                     /note="confers resistance to ampicillin, carbenicillin, and
                     related antibiotics"
                     /translation="MSIQHFRVALIPFFAAFCLPVFAHPETLVKVKDAEDQLGARVGYI
                     ELDLNSGKILESFRPEERFPMMSTFKVLLCGAVLSRIDAGQEQLGRRIHYSQNDLVEYS
                     PVTEKHLTDGMTVRELCSAAITMSDNTAANLLLTTIGGPKELTAFLHNMGDHVTRLDRW
                     EPELNEAIPNDERDTTMPVAMATTLRKLLTGELLTLASRQQLIDWMEADKVAGPLLRSA
                     LPAGWFIADKSGAGERGSRGIIAALGPDGKPSRIVVIYTTGSQATMDERNRQIAEIGAS
                     LIKHW"
     primer_bind     10852..10871
                     /label=Amp-R
                     /note="Ampicillin resistance gene, reverse primer"
     promoter        complement(11090..11194)
                     /gene="bla"
                     /label=AmpR promoter
     polyA_signal    11242..11376
                     /label=SV40 poly(A) signal
                     /note="SV40 polyadenylation signal"
     primer_bind     complement(11279..11298)
                     /label=SV40pA-R
                     /note="SV40 polyA, reverse primer"
     primer_bind     11333..11352
                     /label=EBV-rev
                     /note="SV40 polyA terminator, reverse primer"
ORIGIN
        1 tggaagggct aattcactcc caaagaagac aagatatcct tgatctgtgg atctaccaca
       61 cacaaggcta cttccctgat tagcagaact acacaccagg gccaggggtc agatatccac
      121 tgacctttgg atggtgctac aagctagtac cagttgagcc agataaggta gaagaggcca
      181 ataaaggaga gaacaccagc ttgttacacc ctgtgagcct gcatgggatg gatgacccgg
      241 agagagaagt gttagagtgg aggtttgaca gccgcctagc atttcatcac gtggcccgag
      301 agctgcatcc ggagtacttc aagaactgct gatatcgagc ttgctacaag ggactttccg
      361 ctggggactt tccagggagg cgtggcctgg gcgggactgg ggagtggcga gccctcagat
      421 cctgcatata agcagctgct ttttgcctgt actgggtctc tctggttaga ccagatctga
      481 gcctgggagc tctctggcta actagggaac ccactgctta agcctcaata aagcttgcct
      541 tgagtgcttc aagtagtgtg tgcccgtctg ttgtgtgact ctggtaacta gagatccctc
      601 agaccctttt agtcagtgtg gaaaatctct agcagtggcg cccgaacagg gacttgaaag
      661 cgaaagggaa accagaggag ctctctcgac gcaggactcg gcttgctgaa gcgcgcacgg
      721 caagaggcga ggggcggcga ctggtgagta cgccaaaaat tttgactagc ggaggctaga
      781 aggagagaga tgggtgcgag agcgtcagta ttaagcgggg gagaattaga tcgcgatggg
      841 aaaaaattcg gttaaggcca gggggaaaga aaaaatataa attaaaacat atagtatggg
      901 caagcaggga gctagaacga ttcgcagtta atcctggcct gttagaaaca tcagaaggct
      961 gtagacaaat actgggacag ctacaaccat cccttcagac aggatcagaa gaacttagat
     1021 cattatataa tacagtagca accctctatt gtgtgcatca aaggatagag ataaaagaca
     1081 ccaaggaagc tttagacaag atagaggaag agcaaaacaa aagtaagacc accgcacagc
     1141 aagcggccgg ccgctgatct tcagacctgg aggaggagat atgagggaca attggagaag
     1201 tgaattatat aaatataaag tagtaaaaat tgaaccatta ggagtagcac ccaccaaggc
     1261 aaagagaaga gtggtgcaga gagaaaaaag agcagtggga ataggagctt tgttccttgg
     1321 gttcttggga gcagcaggaa gcactatggg cgcagcgtca atgacgctga cggtacaggc
     1381 cagacaatta ttgtctggta tagtgcagca gcagaacaat ttgctgaggg ctattgaggc
     1441 gcaacagcat ctgttgcaac tcacagtctg gggcatcaag cagctccagg caagaatcct
     1501 ggctgtggaa agatacctaa aggatcaaca gctcctgggg atttggggtt gctctggaaa
     1561 actcatttgc accactgctg tgccttggaa tgctagttgg agtaataaat ctctggaaca
     1621 gatttggaat cacacgacct ggatggagtg ggacagagaa attaacaatt acacaagctt
     1681 aatacactcc ttaattgaag aatcgcaaaa ccagcaagaa aagaatgaac aagaattatt
     1741 ggaattagat aaatgggcaa gtttgtggaa ttggtttaac ataacaaatt ggctgtggta
     1801 tataaaatta ttcataatga tagtaggagg cttggtaggt ttaagaatag tttttgctgt
     1861 actttctata gtgaatagag ttaggcaggg atattcacca ttatcgtttc agacccacct
     1921 cccaaccccg aggggacccg acaggcccga aggaatagaa gaagaaggtg gagagagaga
     1981 cagagacaga tccattcgat tagtgaacgg atctcgacgg tatcgccttt aaaagaaaag
     2041 gggggattgg ggggtacagt gcaggggaaa gaatagtaga cataatagca acagacatac
     2101 aaactaaaga actacaaaaa caaattacaa aaattcaaaa ttttcgggtt tattacaggg
     2161 acagcagaga tccagtttat cgatgaggcc ctttcgtctt cactcgaatc gatgaggccc
     2221 tttcgtcttc actcgagttt actccctatc agtgatagag aacgtatgtc gagtttactc
     2281 cctatcagtg atagagaacg atgtcgagtt tactccctat cagtgataga gaacgtatgt
     2341 cgagtttact ccctatcagt gatagagaac gtatgtcgag tttactccct atcagtgata
     2401 gagaacgtat gtcgagttta tccctatcag tgatagagaa cgtatgtcga gtttactccc
     2461 tatcagtgat agagaacgta tgtcgaggta ggcgtgtacg gtgggaggcc tatataagca
     2521 gagctcgttt agtgaaccgt cagatcgcct ggagaaggat ccgcggccgc gccggctcta
     2581 gatcgcgaac gcgtgaattc accatggagg tggacaccga ggagaagcgg catcgcacgc
     2641 ggtccaaagg ggttcgagtt cccgtggaac cagccataca agagctgttc agctgtccca
     2701 cccctggctg tgacggcagt ggtcatgtca gtggcaaata tgcaagacac agaagtgtat
     2761 atggttgtcc cttggcgaaa aaaagaaaaa cacaagataa acagccccag gaacctgctc
     2821 ctaaacgaaa gccatttgcc gtgaaagcag acagctcctc agtggatgag tgtgacgaca
     2881 gtgatgggac tgaggacatg gatgagaagg aggaggatga gggggaggag tactccgagg
     2941 acaatgacga gccaggggat gaggacgagg aggacgagga gggggaccgg gaggaggagg
     3001 aggagatcga ggaggaggat gaggacgatg acgaggatgg agaagatgtg gaggatgaag
     3061 aagaggaaga ggaggaggag gaggaggagg aagaggaaga agaaaacgaa gaccatcaaa
     3121 tgaattgtca caatactcga ataatgcaag acacagaaaa ggatgataac aataatgacg
     3181 aatatgacaa ttacgatgaa ctggtggcca agtcattgtt aaacctcggc aaaatcgctg
     3241 aggatgcagc ctaccgggcc aggactgagt cagaaatgaa cagcaatacc tccaatagtc
     3301 tggaagacga tagtgacaaa aacgaaaacc tgggtcggaa aagtgagttg agtttagact
     3361 tagacagtga tgttgttaga gaaacagtgg actcccttaa actattagcc caaggacacg
     3421 gtgttgtgct ctcagaaaac atgaatgaca gaaattatgc agacagcatg tcgcagcaag
     3481 acagtagaaa tatgaattac gtcatgttgg ggaagcccat gaacaatgga ctcatggaaa
     3541 agatggtgga ggagagcgat gaggaggtgt gtctgagcag tctggagtgt ttgaggaatc
     3601 agtgcttcga cctggccagg aagctcagtg agaccaaccc gcaggagagg aatccgcagc
     3661 agaacatgaa catccgtcag catgtccggc cagaagagga cttcccagga aggacgccgg
     3721 acagaaacta ctcggacatg ctgaacctca tgcggctgga ggagcagttg agcccccggt
     3781 cgagagtgtt tgccagctgt gcgaaggagg atgggtgtca tgagcgggac gacgatacca
     3841 cctctgtgaa ctcggacagg tctgaagagg tgttcgacat gaccaagggg aacctgaccc
     3901 tgctggagaa agccatcgct ttggaaacgg aaagagcaaa ggccatgagg gagaagatgg
     3961 ccatggaagc tgggaggagg gacaatatga ggtcatatga ggaccagtct ccgagacaac
     4021 ttcccgggga ggacagaaag cctaaatcca gtgacagcca tgtcaaaaag ccatactatg
     4081 atccctcaag aacagaaaag aaagagagca agtgtccaac ccccgggtgt gatggaaccg
     4141 gccacgtaac tgggctgtac ccacatcacc gcagcctgtc cggatgcccg cacaaagata
     4201 gggtccctcc agaaatcctt gccatgcatg aaagtgtcct caagtgcccc actccgggct
     4261 gcacggggcg cgggcatgtc aacagcaaca ggaactccca ccgaagcctc tccggatgcc
     4321 cgatcgctgc agcagagaaa ctggccaagg cacaggaaaa gcaccagagc tgcgacgtgt
     4381 ccaagtccag ccaggcctcg gaccgcgtgc tcaggccaat gtgctttgtg aagcagctgg
     4441 agattcctca gtatggctac agaaacaatg tccccacaac tacgccgcgt tccaacctgg
     4501 ccaaggagct cgagaaatat tccaagacct cgtttgaata caacagttac gacaaccata
     4561 cttatggcaa gcgagccata gctcccaagg tgcaaaccag ggatatatcc cccaaaggat
     4621 atgatgatgc gaagcggtac tgcaaggacc ccagccccag cagcagcagc accagcagct
     4681 acgcgcccag cagcagcagc aacctgagct gcggcggggg cagcagcgcc agcagcacgt
     4741 gcagcaagag cagcttcgac tacacgcacg acatggaggc ggcccacatg gcggccaccg
     4801 ccatcctcaa cctgtccacg cgctgccgcg agatgccgca gaacctgagc accaagccgc
     4861 aggacctgtg cgccacgcgg aaccctgaca tggaggtgga tgagaacggg accctggacc
     4921 tcagcatgaa caagcagagg ccgcgggaca gctgctgccc catcctgacc cctctggagc
     4981 ccatgtcccc ccagcagcag gcagtgatga acaaccggtg tttccagctg ggcgagggcg
     5041 actgctggga cttgcccgta gactacacca aaatgaaacc ccggaggata gacgaggacg
     5101 agtccaaaga cattactcca gaagacttgg acccattcca ggaggctcta gaagaaagac
     5161 ggtatcccgg ggaggtgacc atcccaagtc ccaaacccaa gtaccctcag tgcaaggaga
     5221 gcaaaaagga cttaataact ctgtctggct gccccctggc ggacaaaagc attcgaagta
     5281 tgctggccac cagctcccaa gaactcaagt gccccacgcc tggctgtgat ggttctggac
     5341 atatcaccgg caattatgct tctcatcgga gcctttcagg ttgcccaaga gcaaagaaaa
     5401 gtggtatcag gatagcacag agcaaagaag ataaagaaga tcaagaaccc atcaggtgtc
     5461 cggtccccgg gtgcgacggc cagggccaca tcactgggaa gtacgcgtcc catcgcagcg
     5521 cctccgggtg ccccttggcg gccaagaggc agaaagacgg gtacctgaat ggctcccagt
     5581 tctcctggaa gtcggtcaag acggaaggca tgtcctgccc cacgccagga tgcgacggct
     5641 caggccacgt cagcggcagc ttcctcacac accgcagctt gtcaggatgc ccgagagcca
     5701 cgtcagcgat gaagaaggca aagctttctg gagagcagat gctgaccatc aaacagcggg
     5761 ccagcaacgg tatagaaaat gatgaagaaa tcaaacagtt agatgaagaa atcaaggagc
     5821 taaatgaatc caattcccag atggaagccg atatgattaa actcagaact cagattacca
     5881 cgatggagag caacctgaag accatcgaag aggagaacaa agtgattgag cagcagaacg
     5941 agtctctcct ccacgagctg gcgaacctga gccagtctct gatccacagc ctggctaaca
     6001 tccagctgcc gcacatggat ccaatcaatg aacaaaattt tgatgcttac gtgactactt
     6061 tgacggaaat gtatacaaat caagatcgtt atcagagtcc agaaaataaa gccctactgg
     6121 aaaatataaa gcaggctgtg agaggaattc aggtctgaga attctaccgg gtaggggagg
     6181 cgcttttccc aaggcagtct ggagcatgcg ctttagcagc cccgctgggc acttggcgct
     6241 acacaagtgg cctctggcct cgcacacatt ccacatccac cggtaggcgc caaccggctc
     6301 cgttctttgg tggccccttc gcgccacctt ctactcctcc cctagtcagg aagttccccc
     6361 ccgccccgca gctcgcgtcg tgcaggacgt gacaaatgga agtagcacgt ctcactagtc
     6421 tcgtgcagat ggacagcacc gctgagcaat ggaagcgggt aggcctttgg ggcagcggcc
     6481 aatagcagct ttgctccttc gctttctggg ctcagaggct gggaaggggt gggtccgggg
     6541 gcgggctcag gggcgggctc aggggcgggg cgggcgcccg aaggtcctcc ggaggcccgg
     6601 cattctgcac gcttcaaaag cgcacgtctg ccgcgctgtt ctcctcttcc tcatctccgg
     6661 gcctttcgac ctgcagccca agcttcctag gaccatgatt gaacaagatg gattgcacgc
     6721 aggttctccg gccgcttggg tggagaggct attcggctat gactgggcac aacagacaat
     6781 cggctgctct gatgccgccg tgttccggct gtcagcgcag gggcgcccgg ttctttttgt
     6841 caagaccgac ctgtccggtg ccctgaatga actgcaagac gaggcagcgc ggctatcgtg
     6901 gctggccacg acgggcgttc cttgcgcagc tgtgctcgac gttgtcactg aagcgggaag
     6961 ggactggctg ctattgggcg aagtgccggg gcaggatctc ctgtcatctc accttgctcc
     7021 tgccgagaaa gtatccatca tggctgatgc aatgcggcgg ctgcatacgc ttgatccggc
     7081 tacctgccca ttcgaccacc aagcgaaaca tcgcatcgag cgagcacgta ctcggatgga
     7141 agccggtctt gtcgatcagg atgatctgga cgaagagcat caggggctcg cgccagccga
     7201 actgttcgcc aggctcaagg cgagcatgcc cgacggcgag gatctcgtcg tgacccatgg
     7261 cgatgcctgc ttgccgaata tcatggtgga aaatggccgc ttttctggat tcatcgactg
     7321 tggccggctg ggtgtggcgg accgctatca ggacatagcg ttggctaccc gtgatattgc
     7381 tgaagagctt ggcggcgaat gggctgaccg cttcctcgtg ctttacggta tcgccgctcc
     7441 cgattcgcag cgcatcgcct tctatcgcct tcttgacgag ttcttctgac ccgggcgggg
     7501 cgcgtctgga acaatcaacc tctggattac aaaatttgtg aaagattgac tggtattctt
     7561 aactatgttg ctccttttac gctatgtgga tacgctgctt taatgccttt gtatcatgct
     7621 attgcttccc gtatggcttt cattttctcc tccttgtata aatcctggtt gctgtctctt
     7681 tatgaggagt tgtggcccgt tgtcaggcaa cgtggcgtgg tgtgcactgt gtttgctgac
     7741 gcaaccccca ctggttgggg cattgccacc acctgtcagc tcctttccgg gactttcgct
     7801 ttccccctcc ctattgccac ggcggaactc atcgccgcct gccttgcccg ctgctggaca
     7861 ggggctcggc tgttgggcac tgacaattcc gtggtgttgt cggggaagct gacgtccttt
     7921 ccatggctgc tcgcctgtgt tgccacctgg attctgcgcg ggacgtcctt ctgctacgtc
     7981 ccttcggccc tcaatccagc ggaccttcct tcccgcggcc tgctgccggc tctgcggcct
     8041 cttccgcgtc ttcgccttcg ccctcagacg agtcggatct ccctttgggc cgcctccccg
     8101 cctggaatta attctgcagt cgagacctag aaaaacatgg agcaatcaca agtagcaata
     8161 cagcagctac caatgctgat tgtgcctggc tagaagcaca agaggaggag gaggtgggtt
     8221 tttccagtca cacctcaggt acctttaaga ccaatgactt acaaggcagc tgtagatctt
     8281 agccactttt taaaagaaaa gaggggactg gaagggctaa ttcactccca acgaagacaa
     8341 gatatccttg atctgtggat ctaccacaca caaggctact tccctgatta gcagaactac
     8401 acaccagggc caggggtcag atatccactg acctttggat ggtgctacaa gctagtacca
     8461 gttgagccag ataaggtaga agaggccaat aaaggagaga acaccagctt gttacaccct
     8521 gtgagcctgc atgggatgga tgacccggag agagaagtgt tagagtggag gtttgacagc
     8581 cgcctagcat ttcatcacgt ggcccgagag ctgcatccgg agtacttcaa gaactgctga
     8641 tatcgagctt gctacaaggg actttccgct ggggactttc cagggaggcg tggcctgggc
     8701 gggactgggg agtggcgagc cctcagatcc tgcatataag cagctgcttt ttgcctgtac
     8761 tgggtctctc tggttagacc agatctgagc ctgggagctc tctggctaac tagggaaccc
     8821 actgcttaag cctcaataaa gcttgccttg agtgcttcaa gtagtgtgtg cccgtctgtt
     8881 gtgtgactct ggtaactaga gatccctcag acccttttag tcagtgtgga aaatctctag
     8941 cagtagtagt tcatgtcatc ttattattca gtatttataa cttgcaaaga aatgaatatc
     9001 agagagtgag aggccttgac attgctagcg ttttaccgtc gacctctagc tagagcttgg
     9061 cgtaatcatg gtcatagctg tttcctgtgt gaaattgtta tccgctcaca attccacaca
     9121 acatacgagc cggaagcata aagtgtaaag cctggggtgc ctaatgagtg agctaactca
     9181 cattaattgc gttgcgctca ctgcccgctt tccagtcggg aaacctgtcg tgccagctgc
     9241 attaatgaat cggccaacgc gcggggagag gcggtttgcg tattgggcgc tcttccgctt
     9301 cctcgctcac tgactcgctg cgctcggtcg ttcggctgcg gcgagcggta tcagctcact
     9361 caaaggcggt aatacggtta tccacagaat caggggataa cgcaggaaag aacatgtgag
     9421 caaaaggcca gcaaaaggcc aggaaccgta aaaaggccgc gttgctggcg tttttccata
     9481 ggctccgccc ccctgacgag catcacaaaa atcgacgctc aagtcagagg tggcgaaacc
     9541 cgacaggact ataaagatac caggcgtttc cccctggaag ctccctcgtg cgctctcctg
     9601 ttccgaccct gccgcttacc ggatacctgt ccgcctttct cccttcggga agcgtggcgc
     9661 tttctcatag ctcacgctgt aggtatctca gttcggtgta ggtcgttcgc tccaagctgg
     9721 gctgtgtgca cgaacccccc gttcagcccg accgctgcgc cttatccggt aactatcgtc
     9781 ttgagtccaa cccggtaaga cacgacttat cgccactggc agcagccact ggtaacagga
     9841 ttagcagagc gaggtatgta ggcggtgcta cagagttctt gaagtggtgg cctaactacg
     9901 gctacactag aagaacagta tttggtatct gcgctctgct gaagccagtt accttcggaa
     9961 aaagagttgg tagctcttga tccggcaaac aaaccaccgc tggtagcggt ttttttgttt
    10021 gcaagcagca gattacgcgc agaaaaaaag gatctcaaga agatcctttg atcttttcta
    10081 cggggtctga cgctcagtgg aacgaaaact cacgttaagg gattttggtc atgagattat
    10141 caaaaaggat cttcacctag atccttttaa attaaaaatg aagttttaaa tcaatctaaa
    10201 gtatatatga gtaaacttgg tctgacagtt accaatgctt aatcagtgag gcacctatct
    10261 cagcgatctg tctatttcgt tcatccatag ttgcctgact ccccgtcgtg tagataacta
    10321 cgatacggga gggcttacca tctggcccca gtgctgcaat gataccgcga gacccacgct
    10381 caccggctcc agatttatca gcaataaacc agccagccgg aagggccgag cgcagaagtg
    10441 gtcctgcaac tttatccgcc tccatccagt ctattaattg ttgccgggaa gctagagtaa
    10501 gtagttcgcc agttaatagt ttgcgcaacg ttgttgccat tgctacaggc atcgtggtgt
    10561 cacgctcgtc gtttggtatg gcttcattca gctccggttc ccaacgatca aggcgagtta
    10621 catgatcccc catgttgtgc aaaaaagcgg ttagctcctt cggtcctccg atcgttgtca
    10681 gaagtaagtt ggccgcagtg ttatcactca tggttatggc agcactgcat aattctctta
    10741 ctgtcatgcc atccgtaaga tgcttttctg tgactggtga gtactcaacc aagtcattct
    10801 gagaatagtg tatgcggcga ccgagttgct cttgcccggc gtcaatacgg gataataccg
    10861 cgccacatag cagaacttta aaagtgctca tcattggaaa acgttcttcg gggcgaaaac
    10921 tctcaaggat cttaccgctg ttgagatcca gttcgatgta acccactcgt gcacccaact
    10981 gatcttcagc atcttttact ttcaccagcg tttctgggtg agcaaaaaca ggaaggcaaa
    11041 atgccgcaaa aaagggaata agggcgacac ggaaatgttg aatactcata ctcttccttt
    11101 ttcaatatta ttgaagcatt tatcagggtt attgtctcat gagcggatac atatttgaat
    11161 gtatttagaa aaataaacaa ataggggttc cgcgcacatt tccccgaaaa gtgccacctg
    11221 acgtcgacgg atcgggagat caacttgttt attgcagctt ataatggtta caaataaagc
    11281 aatagcatca caaatttcac aaataaagca tttttttcac tgcattctag ttgtggtttg
    11341 tccaaactca tcaatgtatc ttatcatgtc tggatcaact ggataactca agctaaccaa
    11401 aatcatccca aacttcccac cccataccct attaccactg ccaattacct agtggtttca
    11461 tttactctaa acctgtgatt cctctgaatt attttcattt taaagaaatt gtatttgtta
    11521 aatatgtact acaaacttag tagtttttaa agaaattgta tttgttaaat atgtactaca
    11581 aacttagtag t
//
